Addgene plasmid #114373: pAAV-EF1α-FRT-FLEX-GtACR2-EYFP-Kv4.2LL
Purpose: expresses Flpo recombinase-dependent GtACR2-Kv4.2LL, which targets GtACR2 to the somatodendritic compartment
Depositing lab: Mingshan Xue. Depositing organization: Baylor College of Medicine. Publication: Targeting light-gated chloride channels to neuronal somatodendritic domain reduces their excitatory effect in the axon. Messier JE, Chen H, Cai ZL, Xue M. Elife. 2018 Aug 9;7. pii: 38506. doi: 10.7554/eLife.38506. PubMed 30091701.
Backbone
  Vector backbone: pAAV
  Backbone size w/o insert (bp): 5625
  Total vector size (bp): 7269
  Vector type: Mammalian Expression, AAV
Growth in bacteria
  Bacterial resistance: Ampicillin, 100 μg/mL
  Growth temperature: 37°C
  Growth strain: NEB Stable
  Copy number: Unknown
Gene/Insert
  Gene/Insert name: GtACR2-EYFP-Kv4.2LL (alt name: anion channelrhodopsin 2)
  Insert size (bp): 1644
  Entrez Gene: NEWENTRY
  Promoter: Ef1a
  Tag / fusion protein: EYFP (C terminal on insert); Kv4.2LL
  Cloning method: Restriction Enzyme; 5′ cloning site PmeI (not destroyed); 3′ cloning site BamHI, NheI (not destroyed)
  Sequencing primers: 5′ TCAAGCCTCAGACAGTGGTTC (Ef1a-F); 3′ CATAGCGTAAAAGGAGCAACA (WPRE-R)
Resource information
  A portion of this plasmid was derived from a plasmid made by: Backbone vector from pAAV-EF1α-FRT-FLEX-GtACR2-EYFP (Addgene #114369)
Terms and licenses: Academic/Nonprofit Terms; Industry Terms: Not Available to Industry
Depositor comments: Please visit https://www.biorxiv.org/content/early/2018/05/25/331165.1 for bioRxiv preprint.
How to cite: pAAV-EF1α-FRT-FLEX-GtACR2-EYFP-Kv4.2LL was a gift from Mingshan Xue (Addgene plasmid # 114373 ; http://n2t.net/addgene:114373 ; RRID:Addgene_114373)
