[The description below was written by a language model from this plasmid's Addgene catalogue record and pLannotate feature annotations shown in this document.]
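Description:
pAAV-EF1α-FRT-FLEX-GtACR2-EYFP-Kv4.2LL is an AAV transfer plasmid for mammalian expression, designed to deliver a Flp recombinase-dependent, light-gated chloride channel to neurons. It is propagated in E. coli through a high-copy ColE1/pUC-type origin with ampicillin selection (AmpR under its own promoter), and it also carries an f1/M13 phage origin. The expression cassette lies between two AAV2 inverted terminal repeats, which allow it to be packaged into recombinant AAV particles. The depositor sequence shows both ITRs intact. The sequencing-derived record is about ten bases shorter and annotates one ITR only as fragments, a common outcome when reading these structured repeats.

Within the ITRs, the human EF-1α promoter with its intron drives the cassette, followed downstream by a WPRE to enhance transcript stability and expression, and by a human growth hormone polyadenylation signal. The coding region is the anion channelrhodopsin GtACR2 fused at its C terminus to EYFP and then to the Kv4.2LL motif. It sits in inverted orientation relative to the promoter, as shown by the minus-strand EYFP annotation. The GtACR2 and Kv4.2LL segments themselves are not annotated in the feature tables. The insert is flanked by oppositely oriented minimal FRT sites; short sequences annotated as β-globin intron fragments adjoin each one and may correspond to a second, variant FRT pair typical of FLEX designs, though the record does not confirm this. Flp (Flpo) recombination flips the cassette into the sense orientation, restricting expression to Flp-expressing cells. According to the record, the Kv4.2LL tag targets GtACR2 to the somatodendritic compartment, and the associated work aimed to reduce the channel's excitatory effect in axons during optogenetic silencing.
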