Features (pLannotate 1.2.2; 21 found; start..end, strand, type, name):
      1..141     -  repeat_region  AAV2 ITR: inverted terminal repeat of adeno-associated virus serotype 2 inverted
    169..235     +  CDS            small t antigen (fragment): SV40 (simian virus 40) small t antigen
    261..472     +  promoter       EF-1α core promoter: core promoter for human elongation factor EF-1α
    473..581     +  intron         EF-1α intron A (fragment): intron upstream of the start codon of human EF-1α
   1207..1410    +  intron         EF-1α intron A: truncated intron upstream of the start codon of human EF-1α
   1460..1509    -  intron         β-globin intron (fragment): internally truncated intron from human β-globin
   1510..1543    +  protein_bind   FRT (minimal): supports FLP-mediated excision but not integration (Turan and Bode, 2011) FLP recombinase from the Saccharomyces cerevisiae 2μ plasmid
   1620..2333    -  CDS            EYFP: EYFP is a basic (constitutively fluorescent) green/yellow fluorescent protein published in 1996, derived from Aequorea victoria. It is reported to be a very rapidly-maturing weak dimer with high acid sensitivity.
   3286..3336    -  intron         β-globin intron (fragment): internally truncated intron from human β-globin
   3336..3369    -  protein_bind   FRT (minimal): supports FLP-mediated excision but not integration (Turan and Bode, 2011) FLP recombinase from the Saccharomyces cerevisiae 2μ plasmid
   3372..3396    +  misc_feature   MCS (fragment): pBluescript multiple cloning site
   3396..3984    +  misc_feature   WPRE: woodchuck hepatitis virus posttranscriptional regulatory element
   4016..4492    +  polyA_signal   hGH poly(A) signal: human growth hormone polyadenylation signal
   4532..4672    +  repeat_region  AAV2 ITR: inverted terminal repeat of adeno-associated virus serotype 2 inverted
   4677..4728    -  misc_feature   bom (fragment): basis of mobility region from pBR322
   4747..5127    +  rep_origin     M13 ori (sequence partly withheld): M13 bacteriophage origin of replication; arrow indicates direction of (+) strand synthesis
   5203..5252    -  misc_feature   bom (fragment): basis of mobility region from pBR322
   5354..5389    -  CDS            rop (fragment): Rop protein, which maintains plasmids at low copy number; rop
   5484..5588    +  promoter       AmpR promoter: bla
   5589..6449    +  CDS            AmpR: β-lactamase; bla; confers resistance to ampicillin, carbenicillin, and related antibiotics
   6620..7208    +  rep_origin     ori: high-copy-number ColE1/pMB1/pBR322/pUC origin of replication
>Addgene plasmid #114373 | pAAV-EF1α-FRT-FLEX-GtACR2-EYFP-Kv4.2LL | depositor full sequence | sequence record 215862 | pAAV-EF1α-FRT-FLEX-GtACR2-EYFP-Kv4.2LL sequence 7269 bps
CCTGCAGGCAGCTGCGCGCTCGCTCGCTCACTGAGGCCGCCCGGGCAAAGCCCGGGCGTCGGGCGACCTT
TGGTCGCCCGGCCTCAGTGAGCGAGCGAGCGCGCAGAGAGGGAGTGGCCAACTCCATCACTAGGGGTTCC
TGCGGCCGCACGCGTAAGCTTTGCAAAGATGGATAAAGTTTTAAACAGAGAGGAATCTTTGCAGCTAATG
GACCTTCTAGGTCTTGAAAGGAGTGGGAATTGGCTCCGGTGCCCGTCAGTGGGCAGAGCGCACATCGCCC
ACAGTCCCCGAGAAGTTGGGGGGAGGGGTCGGCAATTGAACCGGTGCCTAGAGAAGGTGGCGCGGGGTAA
ACTGGGAAAGTGATGTCGTGTACTGGCTCCGCCTTTTTCCCGAGGGTGGGGGAGAACCGTATATAAGTGC
AGTAGTCGCCGTGAACGTTCTTTTTCGCAACGGGTTTGCCGCCAGAACACAGGTAAGTGCCGTGTGTGGT
TCCCGCGGGCCTGGCCTCTTTACGGGTTATGGCCCTTGCGTGCCTTGAATTACTTCCACTGGCTGCAGTA
CGTGATTCTTGATCCCGAGCTTCGGGTTGGAAGTGGGTGGGAGAGTTCGAGGCCTTGCGCTTAAGGAGCC
CCTTCGCCTCGTGCTTGAGTTGAGGCCTGGCCTGGGCGCTGGGGCCGCCGCGTGCGAATCTGGTGGCACC
TTCGCGCCTGTCTCGCTGCTTTCGATAAGTCTCTAGCCATTTAAAATTTTTGATGACCTGCTGCGACGCT
TTTTTTCTGGCAAGATAGTCTTGTAAATGCGGGCCAAGATCTGCACACTGGTATTTCGGTTTTTGGGGCC
GCGGGCGGCGACGGGGCCCGTGCGTCCCAGCGCACATGTTCGGCGAGGCGGGGCCTGCGAGCGCGGCCAC
CGAGAATCGGACGGGGGTAGTCTCAAGCTGGCCGGCCTGCTCTGGTGCCTGGCCTCGCGCCGCCGTGTAT
CGCCCCGCCCTGGGCGGCAAGGCTGGCCCGGTCGGCACCAGTTGCGTGAGCGGAAAGATGGCCGCTTCCC
GGCCCTGCTGCAGGGAGCTCAAAATGGAGGACGCGGCGCTCGGGAGAGCGGGCGGGTGAGTCACCCACAC
AAAGGAAAAGGGCCTTTCCGTCCTCAGCCGTCGCTTCATGTGACTCCACGGAGTACCGGGCGCCGTCCAG
GCACCTCGATTAGTTCTCGAGCTTTTGGAGTACGTCGTCTTTAGGTTGGGGGGAGGGGTTTTATGCGATG
GAGTTTCCCCACACTGAGTGGGTGGAGACTGAAGTTAGGCCAGCTTGGCACTTGATGTAATTCTCCTTGG
AATTTGCCCTTTTTGAGTTTGGATCTTGGTTCATTCTCAAGCCTCAGACAGTGGTTCAAAGTTTTTTTCT
TCCATTTCAGGTGTCGTGAGGTACCGAAGTTCCTATTCTATCAGAAGTATAGGAACTTCGCAGAATGGTA
GCTGGATTGTAGCTGCTATTAGCAATATGAAACCTCTTAGAAGTTCCTATTCTCTAGAAAGTATAGGAAC
TTCGAATTCTTACTTGTACAGTTTAAACTCACGTGGTTTTCTCCAGGCAGTGAAGCAGGTGGTGGTGTTG
TGTCTCGAACTTGTACAGCTCGTCCATGCCGAGAGTGATCCCGGCGGCGGTCACGAACTCCAGCAGGACC
ATGTGATCGCGCTTCTCGTTGGGGTCTTTGCTCAGGGCGGACTGGTAGCTCAGGTAGTGGTTGTCGGGCA
GCAGCACGGGGCCGTCGCCGATGGGGGTGTTCTGCTGGTAGTGGTCGGCGAGCTGCACGCTGCCGTCCTC
GATGTTGTGGCGGATCTTGAAGTTCACCTTGATGCCGTTCTTCTGCTTGTCGGCCATGATATAGACGTTG
TGGCTGTTGTAGTTGTACTCCAGCTTGTGCCCCAGGATGTTGCCGTCCTCCTTGAAGTCGATGCCCTTCA
GCTCGATGCGGTTCACCAGGGTGTCGCCCTCGAACTTCACCTCGGCGCGGGTCTTGTAGTTGCCGTCGTC
CTTGAAGAAGATGGTGCGCTCCTGGACGTAGCCTTCGGGCATGGCGGACTTGAAGAAGTCGTGCTGCTTC
ATGTGGTCGGGGTAGCGGGCGAAGCACTGCAGGCCGTAGCCGAAGGTGGTCACGAGGGTGGGCCAGGGCA
CGGGCAGCTTGCCGGTGGTGCAGATGAACTTCAGGGTCAGCTTGCCGTAGGTGGCATCGCCCTCGCCCTC
GCCGGACACGCTGAACTTGTGGCCGTTTACGTCGCCGTCCAGCTCGACCAGGATGGGCACCACCCCGGTG
AACAGCTCCTCGCCCTTGCTCACGGCGGCCGCCCTGCCGAACATTCTGATGTTGACCTCGTCGTTGGGGG
GGGCATTCTTCTCGTGGTTCAGTCCGAAGGGGTCGTCGGCCTCAGGCTTCTCCTGGCCAGGGAGGCAAGC
CGGGTCCCACTTTCCCTCGAGCACTCCCCAGGCGGTGGACCACAGGATCACGCCGTAGGTGTTCTTGCAC
AGGCCGTCGGCGAGCAGATACAGGATGGCGCTCACGTTCTCGTGGATCACGCACACGCCGGTGGGGGAAA
TCAGCCACACGATGGGGAACATGGTCCAGGCGATGAAGAAGATCAGCCTCAGCATCTTGATCCTCACCAC
CACCTTCTGGGCCAGAGGGGTGCCCACGGACTCGAAGCCGTACAGTCCCACCTGGAAGATGGTGAACACC
ACGCTGTATTCGAAGACCAGGCAGGTAGCGCCGAAGAAGAAGAACAGCCACTTCATGTACTCGGCGGGGG
AGATGGTAGCGGTAATGCCCATCACCACCCTGATAATGCTGGCGGCCTGGGCGATGGGGTTCAGAGGGAT
GCTCTTGTACTTCACCAGAGCCATGTTGGAGATCTGGCCCAGCATAATGGGGCATGTGCACAGCCAGCTG
GCCATCCTGGACCAGGGAAAGAACCTGCCGTCCCTCATCTGCAGTGTGCCATTGCCGGTGCTGGCCAGGG
CGTATGTGATGGACTCCACGAAGGGCAGGTACACGCTCTCCCAGGGCACCTTGGGGGCCCTGCTGATCAT
GAAGATGGTCTGGCATCCGCTCACCACGGCCCACACCAGCTGCAGCAGGCTCACGAAGGTGCTGTCGATC
CTGCTCATGTTGTAGCACTCTGTGTGGGTGCTGGCCCACTCGCCGTACACGACCTGGGAGGCCATGGATC
CCGGCTAGCTACGTAGGCGCGCCTTAATTAAGAAGTTCCTATACTTCTGATAGAATAGGAACTTCTTGCC
TTAACCCAGAAATTATCACTGTTATTCTTTAGAATGGTGCAAAGAGAAGTTCCTATACTTTCTAGAGAAT
AGGAACTTCCAGAATTCGATATCAAGCTTATCGATAATCAACCTCTGGATTACAAAATTTGTGAAAGATT
GACTGGTATTCTTAACTATGTTGCTCCTTTTACGCTATGTGGATACGCTGCTTTAATGCCTTTGTATCAT
GCTATTGCTTCCCGTATGGCTTTCATTTTCTCCTCCTTGTATAAATCCTGGTTGCTGTCTCTTTATGAGG
AGTTGTGGCCCGTTGTCAGGCAACGTGGCGTGGTGTGCACTGTGTTTGCTGACGCAACCCCCACTGGTTG
GGGCATTGCCACCACCTGTCAGCTCCTTTCCGGGACTTTCGCTTTCCCCCTCCCTATTGCCACGGCGGAA
CTCATCGCCGCCTGCCTTGCCCGCTGCTGGACAGGGGCTCGGCTGTTGGGCACTGACAATTCCGTGGTGT
TGTCGGGGAAATCATCGTCCTTTCCTTGGCTGCTCGCCTATGTTGCCACCTGGATTCTGCGCGGGACGTC
CTTCTGCTACGTCCCTTCGGCCCTCAATCCAGCGGACCTTCCTTCCCGCGGCCTGCTGCCGGCTCTGCGG
CCTCTTCCGCGTCTTCGCCTTCGCCCTCAGACGAGTCGGATCTCCCTTTGGGCCGCCTCCCCGCATCGAT
ACCGAGCGCTGCTCGAGAGATCTACGGGTGGCATCCCTGTGACCCCTCCCCAGTGCCTCTCCTGGCCCTG
GAAGTTGCCACTCCAGTGCCCACCAGCCTTGTCCTAATAAAATTAAGTTGCATCATTTTGTCTGACTAGG
TGTCCTTCTATAATATTATGGGGTGGAGGGGGGTGGTATGGAGCAAGGGGCAAGTTGGGAAGACAACCTG
TAGGGCCTGCGGGGTCTATTGGGAACCAAGCTGGAGTGCAGTGGCACAATCTTGGCTCACTGCAATCTCC
GCCTCCTGGGTTCAAGCGATTCTCCTGCCTCAGCCTCCCGAGTTGTTGGGATTCCAGGCATGCATGACCA
GGCTCAGCTAATTTTTGTTTTTTTGGTAGAGACGGGGTTTCACCATATTGGCCAGGCTGGTCTCCAACTC
CTAATCTCAGGTGATCTACCCACCTTGGCCTCCCAAATTGCTGGGATTACAGGCGTGAACCACTGCTCCC
TTCCCTGTCCTTCTGATTTTGTAGGTAACCACGTGCGGACCGAGCGGCCGCAGGAACCCCTAGTGATGGA
GTTGGCCACTCCCTCTCTGCGCGCTCGCTCGCTCACTGAGGCCGGGCGACCAAAGGTCGCCCGACGCCCG
GGCTTTGCCCGGGCGGCCTCAGTGAGCGAGCGAGCGCGCAGCTGCCTGCAGGGGCGCCTGATGCGGTATT
TTCTCCTTACGCATCTGTGCGGTATTTCACACCGCATA
[142 nt withheld, positions 4729-4870]
C
[141 nt withheld, positions 4872-5012]
CCTTTGACGTTGGAGTCCACGTTCTTT
[37 nt withheld, positions 5040-5076]
ACCCTATCTCGGGCTATTCTTTTGATTTATAAGGGATTTTGCCGATTTCGGCCTATTGGTTAAAAAATGA
GCTGATTTAACAAAAATTTAACGCGAATTTTAACAAAATATTAACGTTTACAATTTTATGGTGCACTCTC
AGTACAATCTGCTCTGATGCCGCATAGTTAAGCCAGCCCCGACACCCGCCAACACCCGCTGACGCGCCCT
GACGGGCTTGTCTGCTCCCGGCATCCGCTTACAGACAAGCTGTGACCGTCTCCGGGAGCTGCATGTGTCA
GAGGTTTTCACCGTCATCACCGAAACGCGCGAGACGAAAGGGCCTCGTGATACGCCTATTTTTATAGGTT
AATGTCATGATAATAATGGTTTCTTAGACGTCAGGTGGCACTTTTCGGGGAAATGTGCGCGGAACCCCTA
TTTGTTTATTTTTCTAAATACATTCAAATATGTATCCGCTCATGAGACAATAACCCTGATAAATGCTTCA
ATAATATTGAAAAAGGAAGAGTATGAGTATTCAACATTTCCGTGTCGCCCTTATTCCCTTTTTTGCGGCA
TTTTGCCTTCCTGTTTTTGCTCACCCAGAAACGCTGGTGAAAGTAAAAGATGCTGAAGATCAGTTGGGTG
CACGAGTGGGTTACATCGAACTGGATCTCAACAGCGGTAAGATCCTTGAGAGTTTTCGCCCCGAAGAACG
TTTTCCAATGATGAGCACTTTTAAAGTTCTGCTATGTGGCGCGGTATTATCCCGTATTGACGCCGGGCAA
GAGCAACTCGGTCGCCGCATACACTATTCTCAGAATGACTTGGTTGAGTACTCACCAGTCACAGAAAAGC
ATCTTACGGATGGCATGACAGTAAGAGAATTATGCAGTGCTGCCATAACCATGAGTGATAACACTGCGGC
CAACTTACTTCTGACAACGATCGGAGGACCGAAGGAGCTAACCGCTTTTTTGCACAACATGGGGGATCAT
GTAACTCGCCTTGATCGTTGGGAACCGGAGCTGAATGAAGCCATACCAAACGACGAGCGTGACACCACGA
TGCCTGTAGCAATGGCAACAACGTTGCGCAAACTATTAACTGGCGAACTACTTACTCTAGCTTCCCGGCA
ACAATTAATAGACTGGATGGAGGCGGATAAAGTTGCAGGACCACTTCTGCGCTCGGCCCTTCCGGCTGGC
TGGTTTATTGCTGATAAATCTGGAGCCGGTGAGCGTGGGTCTCGCGGTATCATTGCAGCACTGGGGCCAG
ATGGTAAGCCCTCCCGTATCGTAGTTATCTACACGACGGGGAGTCAGGCAACTATGGATGAACGAAATAG
ACAGATCGCTGAGATAGGTGCCTCACTGATTAAGCATTGGTAACTGTCAGACCAAGTTTACTCATATATA
CTTTAGATTGATTTAAAACTTCATTTTTAATTTAAAAGGATCTAGGTGAAGATCCTTTTTGATAATCTCA
TGACCAAAATCCCTTAACGTGAGTTTTCGTTCCACTGAGCGTCAGACCCCGTAGAAAAGATCAAAGGATC
TTCTTGAGATCCTTTTTTTCTGCGCGTAATCTGCTGCTTGCAAACAAAAAAACCACCGCTACCAGCGGTG
GTTTGTTTGCCGGATCAAGAGCTACCAACTCTTTTTCCGAAGGTAACTGGCTTCAGCAGAGCGCAGATAC
CAAATACTGTCCTTCTAGTGTAGCCGTAGTTAGGCCACCACTTCAAGAACTCTGTAGCACCGCCTACATA
CCTCGCTCTGCTAATCCTGTTACCAGTGGCTGCTGCCAGTGGCGATAAGTCGTGTCTTACCGGGTTGGAC
TCAAGACGATAGTTACCGGATAAGGCGCAGCGGTCGGGCTGAACGGGGGGTTCGTGCACACAGCCCAGCT
TGGAGCGAACGACCTACACCGAACTGAGATACCTACAGCGTGAGCTATGAGAAAGCGCCACGCTTCCCGA
AGGGAGAAAGGCGGACAGGTATCCGGTAAGCGGCAGGGTCGGAACAGGAGAGCGCACGAGGGAGCTTCCA
GGGGGAAACGCCTGGTATCTTTATAGTCCTGTCGGGTTTCGCCACCTCTGACTTGAGCGTCGATTTTTGT
GATGCTCGTCAGGGGGGCGGAGCCTATGGAAAAACGCCAGCAACGCGGCCTTTTTACGGTTCCTGGCCTT
TTGCTGGCCTTTTGCTCACATGT
