Features (pLannotate 1.2.2; 21 found; start..end, strand, type, name):
      1..22      -  repeat_region  AAV2 ITR (fragment): inverted terminal repeat of adeno-associated virus serotype 2 inverted
     50..116     +  CDS            small t antigen (fragment): SV40 (simian virus 40) small t antigen
    123..1301    +  promoter       EF-1α promoter: strong constitutive promoter for human elongation factor EF-1α
   1342..1391    -  intron         β-globin intron (fragment): internally truncated intron from human β-globin
   1392..1425    +  protein_bind   FRT (minimal): supports FLP-mediated excision but not integration (Turan and Bode, 2011) FLP recombinase from the Saccharomyces cerevisiae 2μ plasmid
   1502..2215    -  CDS            EYFP: EYFP is a basic (constitutively fluorescent) green/yellow fluorescent protein published in 1996, derived from Aequorea victoria. It is reported to be a very rapidly-maturing weak dimer with high acid sensitivity.
   3168..3218    -  intron         β-globin intron (fragment): internally truncated intron from human β-globin
   3218..3251    -  protein_bind   FRT (minimal): supports FLP-mediated excision but not integration (Turan and Bode, 2011) FLP recombinase from the Saccharomyces cerevisiae 2μ plasmid
   3254..3278    +  misc_feature   MCS (fragment): pBluescript multiple cloning site
   3278..3866    +  misc_feature   WPRE: woodchuck hepatitis virus posttranscriptional regulatory element
   3898..4374    +  polyA_signal   hGH poly(A) signal: human growth hormone polyadenylation signal
   4414..4554    +  repeat_region  AAV2 ITR: inverted terminal repeat of adeno-associated virus serotype 2 inverted
   4559..4610    -  misc_feature   bom (fragment): basis of mobility region from pBR322
   4629..5084    +  rep_origin     f1 ori (sequence partly withheld): f1 bacteriophage origin of replication; arrow indicates direction of (+) strand synthesis
   5085..5134    -  misc_feature   bom (fragment): basis of mobility region from pBR322
   5236..5271    -  CDS            rop (fragment): Rop protein, which maintains plasmids at low copy number; rop
   5366..5470    +  promoter       AmpR promoter: bla
   5471..6331    +  CDS            AmpR: β-lactamase; bla; confers resistance to ampicillin, carbenicillin, and related antibiotics
   6502..7090    +  rep_origin     ori: high-copy-number ColE1/pMB1/pBR322/pUC origin of replication
   7163..7190    +  repeat_region  AAV2 ITR (fragment): inverted terminal repeat of adeno-associated virus serotype 2 inverted
   7219..7246    +  repeat_region  AAV2 ITR (fragment): inverted terminal repeat of adeno-associated virus serotype 2 inverted
>Addgene plasmid #114373 | pAAV-EF1α-FRT-FLEX-GtACR2-EYFP-Kv4.2LL | addgene full sequence | sequence record 220115 | Addgene NGS Result
AACTCCATCACTAGGGGTTCCTGCGGCCGCACGCGTAAGCTTTGCAAAGATGGATAAAGTTTTAAACAGA
GAGGAATCTTTGCAGCTAATGGACCTTCTAGGTCTTGAAAGGAGTGGGAATTGGCTCCGGTGCCCGTCAG
TGGGCAGAGCGCACATCGCCCACAGTCCCCGAGAAGTTGGGGGGAGGGGTCGGCAATTGAACCGGTGCCT
AGAGAAGGTGGCGCGGGGTAAACTGGGAAAGTGATGTCGTGTACTGGCTCCGCCTTTTTCCCGAGGGTGG
GGGAGAACCGTATATAAGTGCAGTAGTCGCCGTGAACGTTCTTTTTCGCAACGGGTTTGCCGCCAGAACA
CAGGTAAGTGCCGTGTGTGGTTCCCGCGGGCCTGGCCTCTTTACGGGTTATGGCCCTTGCGTGCCTTGAA
TTACTTCCACCTGGCTGCAGTACGTGATTCTTGATCCCGAGCTTCGGGTTGGAAGTGGGTGGGAGAGTTC
GAGGCCTTGCGCTTAAGGAGCCCCTTCGCCTCGTGCTTGAGTTGAGGCCTGGCCTGGGCGCTGGGGCCGC
CGCGTGCGAATCTGGTGGCACCTTCGCGCCTGTCTCGCTGCTTTCGATAAGTCTCTAGCCATTTAAAATT
TTTGATGACCTGCTGCGACGCTTTTTTTCTGGCAAGATAGTCTTGTAAATGCGGGCCAAGATCTGCACAC
TGGTATTTCGGTTTTTGGGGCCGCGGGCGGCGACGGGGCCCGTGCGTCCCAGCGCACATGTTCGGCGAGG
CGGGGCCTGCGAGCGCGGCCACCGAGAATCGGACGGGGGTAGTCTCAAGCTGGCCGGCCTGCTCTGGTGC
CTGGCCTCGCGCCGCCGTGTATCGCCCCGCCCTGGGCGGCAAGGCTGGCCCGGTCGGCACCAGTTGCGTG
AGCGGAAAGATGGCCGCTTCCCGGCCCTGCTGCAGGGAGCTCAAAATGGAGGACGCGGCGCTCGGGAGAG
CGGGCGGGTGAGTCACCCACACAAAGGAAAAGGGCCTTTCCGTCCTCAGCCGTCGCTTCATGTGACTCCA
CGGAGTACCGGGCGCCGTCCAGGCACCTCGATTAGTTCTCGAGCTTTTGGAGTACGTCGTCTTTAGGTTG
GGGGGAGGGGTTTTATGCGATGGAGTTTCCCCACACTGAGTGGGTGGAGACTGAAGTTAGGCCAGCTTGG
CACTTGATGTAATTCTCCTTGGAATTTGCCCTTTTTGAGTTTGGATCTTGGTTCATTCTCAAGCCTCAGA
CAGTGGTTCAAAGTTTTTTTCTTCCATTTCAGGTGTCGTGAGGTACCGAAGTTCCTATTCTATCAGAAGT
ATAGGAACTTCGCAGAATGGTAGCTGGATTGTAGCTGCTATTAGCAATATGAAACCTCTTAGAAGTTCCT
ATTCTCTAGAAAGTATAGGAACTTCGAATTCTTACTTGTACAGTTTAAACTCACGTGGTTTTCTCCAGGC
AGTGAAGCAGGTGGTGGTGTTGTGTCTCGAACTTGTACAGCTCGTCCATGCCGAGAGTGATCCCGGCGGC
GGTCACGAACTCCAGCAGGACCATGTGATCGCGCTTCTCGTTGGGGTCTTTGCTCAGGGCGGACTGGTAG
CTCAGGTAGTGGTTGTCGGGCAGCAGCACGGGGCCGTCGCCGATGGGGGTGTTCTGCTGGTAGTGGTCGG
CGAGCTGCACGCTGCCGTCCTCGATGTTGTGGCGGATCTTGAAGTTCACCTTGATGCCGTTCTTCTGCTT
GTCGGCCATGATATAGACGTTGTGGCTGTTGTAGTTGTACTCCAGCTTGTGCCCCAGGATGTTGCCGTCC
TCCTTGAAGTCGATGCCCTTCAGCTCGATGCGGTTCACCAGGGTGTCGCCCTCGAACTTCACCTCGGCGC
GGGTCTTGTAGTTGCCGTCGTCCTTGAAGAAGATGGTGCGCTCCTGGACGTAGCCTTCGGGCATGGCGGA
CTTGAAGAAGTCGTGCTGCTTCATGTGGTCGGGGTAGCGGGCGAAGCACTGCAGGCCGTAGCCGAAGGTG
GTCACGAGGGTGGGCCAGGGCACGGGCAGCTTGCCGGTGGTGCAGATGAACTTCAGGGTCAGCTTGCCGT
AGGTGGCATCGCCCTCGCCCTCGCCGGACACGCTGAACTTGTGGCCGTTTACGTCGCCGTCCAGCTCGAC
CAGGATGGGCACCACCCCGGTGAACAGCTCCTCGCCCTTGCTCACGGCGGCCGCCCTGCCGAACATTCTG
ATGTTGACCTCGTCGTTGGGGGGGGCATTCTTCTCGTGGTTCAGTCCGAAGGGGTCGTCGGCCTCAGGCT
TCTCCTGGCCAGGGAGGCAAGCCGGGTCCCACTTTCCCTCGAGCACTCCCCAGGCGGTGGACCACAGGAT
CACGCCGTAGGTGTTCTTGCACAGGCCGTCGGCGAGCAGATACAGGATGGCGCTCACGTTCTCGTGGATC
ACGCACACGCCGGTGGGGGAAATCAGCCACACGATGGGGAACATGGTCCAGGCGATGAAGAAGATCAGCC
TCAGCATCTTGATCCTCACCACCACCTTCTGGGCCAGAGGGGTGCCCACGGACTCGAAGCCGTACAGTCC
CACCTGGAAGATGGTGAACACCACGCTGTATTCGAAGACCAGGCAGGTAGCGCCGAAGAAGAAGAACAGC
CACTTCATGTACTCGGCGGGGGAGATGGTAGCGGTAATGCCCATCACCACCCTGATAATGCTGGCGGCCT
GGGCGATGGGGTTCAGAGGGATGCTCTTGTACTTCACCAGAGCCATGTTGGAGATCTGGCCCAGCATAAT
GGGGCATGTGCACAGCCAGCTGGCCATCCTGGACCAGGGAAAGAACCTGCCGTCCCTCATCTGCAGTGTG
CCATTGCCGGTGCTGGCCAGGGCGTATGTGATGGACTCCACGAAGGGCAGGTACACGCTCTCCCAGGGCA
CCTTGGGGGCCCTGCTGATCATGAAGATGGTCTGGCATCCGCTCACCACGGCCCACACCAGCTGCAGCAG
GCTCACGAAGGTGCTGTCGATCCTGCTCATGTTGTAGCACTCTGTGTGGGTGCTGGCCCACTCGCCGTAC
ACGACCTGGGAGGCCATGGATCCCGGCTAGCTACGTAGGCGCGCCTTAATTAAGAAGTTCCTATACTTCT
GATAGAATAGGAACTTCTTGCCTTAACCCAGAAATTATCACTGTTATTCTTTAGAATGGTGCAAAGAGAA
GTTCCTATACTTTCTAGAGAATAGGAACTTCCAGAATTCGATATCAAGCTTATCGATAATCAACCTCTGG
ATTACAAAATTTGTGAAAGATTGACTGGTATTCTTAACTATGTTGCTCCTTTTACGCTATGTGGATACGC
TGCTTTAATGCCTTTGTATCATGCTATTGCTTCCCGTATGGCTTTCATTTTCTCCTCCTTGTATAAATCC
TGGTTGCTGTCTCTTTATGAGGAGTTGTGGCCCGTTGTCAGGCAACGTGGCGTGGTGTGCACTGTGTTTG
CTGACGCAACCCCCACTGGTTGGGGCATTGCCACCACCTGTCAGCTCCTTTCCGGGACTTTCGCTTTCCC
CCTCCCTATTGCCACGGCGGAACTCATCGCCGCCTGCCTTGCCCGCTGCTGGACAGGGGCTCGGCTGTTG
GGCACTGACAATTCCGTGGTGTTGTCGGGGAAATCATCGTCCTTTCCTTGGCTGCTCGCCTATGTTGCCA
CCTGGATTCTGCGCGGGACGTCCTTCTGCTACGTCCCTTCGGCCCTCAATCCAGCGGACCTTCCTTCCCG
CGGCCTGCTGCCGGCTCTGCGGCCTCTTCCGCGTCTTCGCCTTCGCCCTCAGACGAGTCGGATCTCCCTT
TGGGCCGCCTCCCCGCATCGATACCGAGCGCTGCTCGAGAGATCTACGGGTGGCATCCCTGTGACCCCTC
CCCAGTGCCTCTCCTGGCCCTGGAAGTTGCCACTCCAGTGCCCACCAGCCTTGTCCTAATAAAATTAAGT
TGCATCATTTTGTCTGACTAGGTGTCCTTCTATAATATTATGGGGTGGAGGGGGGTGGTATGGAGCAAGG
GGCAAGTTGGGAAGACAACCTGTAGGGCCTGCGGGGTCTATTGGGAACCAAGCTGGAGTGCAGTGGCACA
ATCTTGGCTCACTGCAATCTCCGCCTCCTGGGTTCAAGCGATTCTCCTGCCTCAGCCTCCCGAGTTGTTG
GGATTCCAGGCATGCATGACCAGGCTCAGCTAATTTTTGTTTTTTTGGTAGAGACGGGGTTTCACCATAT
TGGCCAGGCTGGTCTCCAACTCCTAATCTCAGGTGATCTACCCACCTTGGCCTCCCAAATTGCTGGGATT
ACAGGCGTGAACCACTGCTCCCTTCCCTGTCCTTCTGATTTTGTAGGTAACCACGTGCGGACCGAGCGGC
CGCAGGAACCCCTAGTGATGGAGTTGGCCACTCCCTCTCTGCGCGCTCGCTCGCTCACTGAGGCCGGGCG
ACCAAAGGTCGCCCGACGCCCGGGCTTTGCCCGGGCGGCCTCAGTGAGCGAGCGAGCGCGCAGCTGCCTG
CAGGGGCGCCTGATGCGGTATTTTCTCCTTACGCATCTGTGCGGTATTTCACACCGCATA
[95 nt withheld, positions 4611-4705]
T
[46 nt withheld, positions 4707-4752]
C
[141 nt withheld, positions 4754-4894]
CCTTTGACGTTGGAGTCCACGTTCTTT
[37 nt withheld, positions 4922-4958]
ACTCTATCTCGGGCTATTCTTTTGATTTATAAGGGATTTTGCCGATTTCGGTCTATTGGTTAAAAAATGA
GCTGATTTAACAAAAATTTAACGCGAATTTTAACAAAATATTAACGTTTACAATTTTATGGTGCACTCTC
AGTACAATCTGCTCTGATGCCGCATAGTTAAGCCAGCCCCGACACCCGCCAACACCCGCTGACGCGCCCT
GACGGGCTTGTCTGCTCCCGGCATCCGCTTACAGACAAGCTGTGACCGTCTCCGGGAGCTGCATGTGTCA
GAGGTTTTCACCGTCATCACCGAAACGCGCGAGACGAAAGGGCCTCGTGATACGCCTATTTTTATAGGTT
AATGTCATGATAATAATGGTTTCTTAGACGTCAGGTGGCACTTTTCGGGGAAATGTGCGCGGAACCCCTA
TTTGTTTATTTTTCTAAATACATTCAAATATGTATCCGCTCATGAGACAATAACCCTGATAAATGCTTCA
ATAATATTGAAAAAGGAAGAGTATGAGTATTCAACATTTCCGTGTCGCCCTTATTCCCTTTTTTGCGGCA
TTTTGCCTTCCTGTTTTTGCTCACCCAGAAACGCTGGTGAAAGTAAAAGATGCTGAAGATCAGTTGGGTG
CACGAGTGGGTTACATCGAACTGGATCTCAACAGCGGTAAGATCCTTGAGAGTTTTCGCCCCGAAGAACG
TTTTCCAATGATGAGCACTTTTAAAGTTCTGCTATGTGGCGCGGTATTATCCCGTATTGACGCCGGGCAA
GAGCAACTCGGTCGCCGCATACACTATTCTCAGAATGACTTGGTTGAGTACTCACCAGTCACAGAAAAGC
ATCTTACGGATGGCATGACAGTAAGAGAATTATGCAGTGCTGCCATAACCATGAGTGATAACACTGCGGC
CAACTTACTTCTGACAACGATCGGAGGACCGAAGGAGCTAACCGCTTTTTTGCACAACATGGGGGATCAT
GTAACTCGCCTTGATCGTTGGGAACCGGAGCTGAATGAAGCCATACCAAACGACGAGCGTGACACCACGA
TGCCTGTAGCAATGGCAACAACGTTGCGCAAACTATTAACTGGCGAACTACTTACTCTAGCTTCCCGGCA
ACAATTAATAGACTGGATGGAGGCGGATAAAGTTGCAGGACCACTTCTGCGCTCGGCCCTTCCGGCTGGC
TGGTTTATTGCTGATAAATCTGGAGCCGGTGAGCGTGGGTCTCGCGGTATCATTGCAGCACTGGGGCCAG
ATGGTAAGCCCTCCCGTATCGTAGTTATCTACACGACGGGGAGTCAGGCAACTATGGATGAACGAAATAG
ACAGATCGCTGAGATAGGTGCCTCACTGATTAAGCATTGGTAACTGTCAGACCAAGTTTACTCATATATA
CTTTAGATTGATTTAAAACTTCATTTTTAATTTAAAAGGATCTAGGTGAAGATCCTTTTTGATAATCTCA
TGACCAAAATCCCTTAACGTGAGTTTTCGTTCCACTGAGCGTCAGACCCCGTAGAAAAGATCAAAGGATC
TTCTTGAGATCCTTTTTTTCTGCGCGTAATCTGCTGCTTGCAAACAAAAAAACCACCGCTACCAGCGGTG
GTTTGTTTGCCGGATCAAGAGCTACCAACTCTTTTTCCGAAGGTAACTGGCTTCAGCAGAGCGCAGATAC
CAAATACTGTTCTTCTAGTGTAGCCGTAGTTAGGCCACCACTTCAAGAACTCTGTAGCACCGCCTACATA
CCTCGCTCTGCTAATCCTGTTACCAGTGGCTGCTGCCAGTGGCGATAAGTCGTGTCTTACCGGGTTGGAC
TCAAGACGATAGTTACCGGATAAGGCGCAGCGGTCGGGCTGAACGGGGGGTTCGTGCACACAGCCCAGCT
TGGAGCGAACGACCTACACCGAACTGAGATACCTACAGCGTGAGCTATGAGAAAGCGCCACGCTTCCCGA
AGGGAGAAAGGCGGACAGGTATCCGGTAAGCGGCAGGGTCGGAACAGGAGAGCGCACGAGGGAGCTTCCA
GGGGGAAACGCCTGGTATCTTTATAGTCCTGTCGGGTTTCGCCACCTCTGACTTGAGCGTCGATTTTTGT
GATGCTCGTCAGGGGGGCGGAGCCTATGGAAAAACGCCAGCAACGCGGCCTTTTTACGGTTCCTGGCCTT
TTGCTGGCCTTTTGCTCACATGTCCTGCAGGCAGCTGCGCGCTCGCTCGCTCACTGAGGCCGCCCGGGCG
TCGGGCGACCTTTGGTCGCCCGGCCTCAGTGAGCGAGCGAGCGCGCAGAGAGGGAGTGGCC
